>Addgene plasmid #128141 | DinoIII-gfp | addgene full sequence | sequence record 292665 | Addgene NGS Result
GACGAAAGGGCCTCGTGATACGCCTATTTTTATAGGTTAATGTCATGATAATAATGGTTTCTTAGACGTC
AGGTGGCACTTTTCGGGGAAATGTGCGCGGAACCCCTATTTGTTTATTTTTCTAAATACATTCAAATATG
TATCCGCTCATGAGACAATAACCCTGATAAATGCTTCAATAATATTGAAAAAGGAAGAGTATGAGTATTC
AACATTTCCGTGTCGCCCTTATTCCCTTTTTTGCGGCATTTTGCCTTCCTGTTTTTGCTCACCCAGAAAC
GCTGGTGAAAGTAAAAGATGCTGAAGATCAGTTGGGTGCACGAGTGGGTTACATCGAACTGGATCTCAAC
AGCGGTAAGATCCTTGAGAGTTTTCGCCCCGAAGAACGTTTTCCAATGATGAGCACTTTTAAAGTTCTGC
TATGTGGCGCGGTATTATCCCGTATTGACGCCGGGCAAGAGCAACTCGGTCGCCGCATACACTATTCTCA
GAATGACTTGGTTGAGTACTCACCAGTCACAGAAAAGCATCTTACGGATGGCATGACAGTAAGAGAATTA
TGCAGTGCTGCCATAACCATGAGTGATAACACTGCGGCCAACTTACTTCTGACAACGATCGGAGGACCGA
AGGAGCTAACCGCTTTTTTGCACAACATGGGGGATCATGTAACTCGCCTTGATCGTTGGGAACCGGAGCT
GAATGAAGCCATACCAAACGACGAGCGTGACACCACGATGCCTGTAGCAATGGCAACAACGTTGCGCAAA
CTATTAACTGGCGAACTACTTACTCTAGCTTCCCGGCAACAATTAATAGACTGGATGGAGGCGGATAAAG
TTGCAGGACCACTTCTGCGCTCGGCCCTTCCGGCTGGCTGGTTTATTGCTGATAAATCTGGAGCCGGTGA
GCGTGGGTCTCGCGGTATCATTGCAGCACTGGGGCCAGATGGTAAGCCCTCCCGTATCGTAGTTATCTAC
ACGACGGGGAGTCAGGCAACTATGGATGAACGAAATAGACAGATCGCTGAGATAGGTGCCTCACTGATTA
AGCATTGGTAACTGTCAGACCAAGTTTACTCATATATACTTTAGATTGATTTAAAACTTCATTTTTAATT
TAAAAGGATCTAGGTGAAGATCCTTTTTGATAATCTCATGACCAAAATCCCTTAACGTGAGTTTTCGTTC
CACTGAGCGTCAGACCCCGTAGAAAAGATCAAAGGATCTTCTTGAGATCCTTTTTTTCTGCGCGTAATCT
GCTGCTTGCAAACAAAAAAACCACCGCTACCAGCGGTGGTTTGTTTGCCGGATCAAGAGCTACCAACTCT
TTTTCCGAAGGTAACTGGCTTCAGCAGAGCGCAGATACCAAATACTGTTCTTCTAGTGTAGCCGTAGTTA
GGCCACCACTTCAAGAACTCTGTAGCACCGCCTACATACCTCGCTCTGCTAATCCTGTTACCAGTGGCTG
CTGCCAGTGGCGATAAGTCGTGTCTTACCGGGTTGGACTCAAGACGATAGTTACCGGATAAGGCGCAGCG
GTCGGGCTGAACGGGGGGTTCGTGCACACAGCCCAGCTTGGAGCGAACGACCTACACCGAACTGAGATAC
CTACAGCGTGAGCTATGAGAAAGCGCCACGCTTCCCGAAGGGAGAAAGGCGGACAGGTATCCGGTAAGCG
GCAGGGTCGGAACAGGAGAGCGCACGAGGGAGCTTCCAGGGGGAAACGCCTGGTATCTTTATAGTCCTGT
CGGGTTTCGCCACCTCTGACTTGAGCGTCGATTTTTGTGATGCTCGTCAGGGGGGCGGAGCCTATGGAAA
AACGCCAGCAACGCGGCCTTTTTACGGTTCCTGGCCTTTTGCTGGCCTTTTGCTCACATGTTCTTTCCTG
CGTTATCCCCTGATTCTGTGGATAACCGTATTACCGCCTTTGAGTGAGCTGATACCGCTCGCCGCAGCCG
AACGACCGAGCGCAGCGAGTCAGTGAGCGAGGAAGCGGAAGAGCGCCCAATACGCAAACCGCCTCTCCCC
GCGCGTTGGCCGATTCATTAATGCAGCTGGCACGACAGGTTTCCCGACTGGAAAGCGGGCAGTGAGCGCA
ACGCAATTAATGTGAGTTAGCTCACTCATTAGGCACCCCAGGCTTTACACTTTATGCTTCCGGCTCGTAT
GTTGTGTGGAATTGTGAGCGGATAACAATTTCACACAGGAAACAGCTATGACCATGATTACGCCAAGCTT
GCATGCCTGCAGGTCGACGATTCCCGTAGCCATTTTGGCTCAAGGTACAAGTCGGGCTGATGCGGTCACG
CAGGCCTCTTTTGTATCAGATAAGACAGCAGACGTACATGATATAAATATTTATTATCGCGATGCTCCAT
CTGCAAAATTCCACTTGGCAGAGAAGATTTTCAATGCATGAAAACCTCGCAGAACCAAGCACCAATGTCA
GATCATGTATGAGTCCTAGGCGCCAGTAAGTCTTTCAATTGGGTGATGGCCACATTACCTGTTCTCTTCC
TGAGGGATGCAGAATGTGGTGTGAGTGGTTGCCGAATGCTGTGCTGAACATGTAGATGGGCTGCCCCAGC
CAAGTGGATAACCTACAAGGACTGCAGGATGTAGATCCAGCAGTCCTGGTAGATAATGATTCAGACACCG
GCTCAGGCTGGCAACAGAGCAGGCAAACCTGAACACTATCGCGCAGTGGTGGGAATACAGCCCAGAATGG
GAAGCAACCTGGCCTCTTCAGCCAGCCATGACCACAAGCAACTCTGCAGTTTTGCAACACGAAATCTTTC
AGGGTCTGCTCCCTGTGCTTACACATATTCAAAGATATTCTTCTGCGCATTTCAATGCAAATTCTTGGCG
ATGATTCGCTTCCGCAGGTATAGTGTTACTAGTATATAAGTCTAATCATATACTTCAATTTATTAGTAAT
ATTGTGAATTTCTAGGCAAGAAGGATGCCTGGACTCTGAATTATTATGGCATTGAGTAGAATCTGGATCT
TGATGATTATGCATTAATATCTTGAAATGCATTTGGATTCCCTTCGGGGATCATCCGTTAAAATTGGAAC
GATACAGAGAAGATTAGCATGGCCCCTGCGCAAGGATGACACGCACAAATCGAGAAGTGTAAACAATTTT
TTTGAAATTAATTGCCACTTTATTTTGAATACCTGAATATGCAGGTGAAGTAGTATAAGGTATTCATTAT
CATTGCGATTTTCTAGTAAGTCCCGTGGCTGTCATATCTAGTAACCCTCACCTGGCAGGTGGGGAAAAGG
CGAAGACAAATAGAATCAAATAGAATGTATGTGCTGACGTAGGGCTACATTACCTGAGGCTTGAGGAACC
TGTGGGTATGAATGCTACTGTTGGCAGCATCCAGTAGGTTCAGAAACACACGTCCCCACGTAATTTTTTG
CATGTCTAAATGCACTGTGATGATTGATGATGATTGATTCCTTGAAGGCCATGGTGGGTTACTCTGTGGC
CTCTTGCCACTGACTTCCAGGAAAACGCGGATTTTCTGACCATCACAAGGGACCACTACGAGAAGTATGC
AGCGATCTCAGCAGAGTTCATTTACTGACCATTCTCAGGAAGATCGCTCGGGATCACTTGGGTAATATTG
CTTTCTTCGCAGATGTTTTTTCCCTATTAAGCTTTTTGAGTCCCCTCATCGAGTGCCGCATAAGTTTTTG
CGTTGACATTGGCGGCAAAAAGTAAGACTAAACGATAGTTGCTTCAAGCACGCTTCTCAATCAACATTTT
TTCAAATCAAATGGGCACAGGCAGGTACCATCCAGTCCCGCAGAAGTGCTTATATATATATATATTATAC
ACTCACGTGAGTGTGTTCAATGCAGGTCTGTTCCTCAAGTGCTTAGACCAAATTTCGGAGCCTCTAGTAT
GGCTAGCAAAGGAGAAGAACTTTTCACTGGAGTTGTCCCAATTCTTGTTGAATTAGATGGTGATGTTAAT
GGGCACAAATTTTCTGTCAGTGGAGAGGGTGAAGGTGATGCTACATACGGAAAGCTTACCCTTAAATTTA
TTTGCACTACTGGAAAACTACCTGTTCCATGGCCAACACTTGTCACTACTTTCTCTTATGGTGTTCAATG
CTTTTCCCGTTATCCGGATCATATGAAACGGCATGACTTTTTCAAGAGTGCCATGCCCGAAGGTTATGTA
CAGGAACGCACTATATCTTTCAAAGATGACGGGAACTACAAGACGCGTGCTGAAGTCAAGTTTGAAGGTG
ATACCCTTGTTAATCGTATCGAGTTAAAAGGTATTGATTTTAAAGAAGATGGAAACATTCTCGGACACAA
ACTCGAGTACAACTATAACTCACACAATGTATACATCACGGCAGACAAACAAAAGAATGGAATCAAAGCT
AACTTCAAAATTCGCCACAACATTGAAGATGGATCCGTTCAACTAGCAGACCATTATCAACAAAATACTC
CAATTGGCGATGGCCCTGTCCTTTTACCAGACAACCATTACCTGTCGACACAATCTGCCCTTTCGAAAGA
TCCCAACGAAAAGCGTGACCACATGGTCCTTCTTGAGTTTGTAACTGCTGCTGGGATTACACATGGCATG
GATGAGCTCTACAAATGATGATCTCGGCCAGGAGTCACAGAAAACAAGATCACTTGGAGATGTTTCAATC
CCGACTTGTGTCGTGCCAGAGTGCTACTTGAAAACTTGAAAATTGCGGACTGTCATGGATTCGCCCTTGT
CTTGTGATCCTTTTTTTGGGGGAGCCAGGTGAGAACAATGTTGTCGATGTGCTTATTTGGCTTCGCAGTC
AAAACATGGGATACTTGAGACATGAAAGAAAAATGCCGCAACGATAGCTCCATCCAATTCCATTCAGCTC
CGACTACAGATGATAGCGCTTGACACCAATGACATGCTTGTACAGCTGCCATTTGGAAGGCAGGGAAGCT
CCATAAGCTCGGGTCCCCAGGACTTTGGTCGGTCTCACATCAGATTCGGCTAGCCAGCCCATAGCAGCCG
CGGGAGATTTCGGTTGTTTGCTACAATGATTGGGGCGCCTTTCTGCGAACTTTGTGACATGTTTCCTCAA
AATGTCAAGCAATTTTGATCTTAAAAGTTTTGATAATGCTTGCTTCCACAAGCGACCTACAGTAGGAAAT
GTCTCCACAATCTCCACAGATTCAGGACTCATCACTATGTGTGCCGTGCAGGGGTAGGGCGCAGACATGA
CAACATACAACACACATGAACTAAAGAATCCAAGTCGCGGACAAAAAAATCTGATCTTACACTTACACAG
AATGCAGGTTATTAGCGACGCTTCCATTGCCACCGGAGTGGCAATCGTTGAGGCGCTTCATCGAACAGAG
GGTGAACTTCTTGAGGCTGGGAGGACCGCGCAGATGCGGCTGATAAAAGTTTCACAAGCACACGGAATTC
ACTGGCCGTCGTTTTACAACGTCGTGACTGGGAAAACCCTGGCGTTACCCAACTTAATCGCCTTGCAGCA
CATCCCCCTTTCGCCAGCTGGCGTAATAGCGAAGAGGCCCGCACCGATCGCCCTTCCCAACAGTTGCGCA
GCCTGAATGGCGAATGGCGCCTGATGCGGTATTTTCTCCTTACGCATCTGTGCGGTATTTCACACCGCAT
ATGGTGCACTCTCAGTACAATCTGCTCTGATGCCGCATAGTTAAGCCAGCCCCGACACCCGCCAACACCC
GCTGACGCGCCCTGACGGGCTTGTCTGCTCCCGGCATCCGCTTACAGACAAGCTGTGACCGTCTCCGGGA
GCTGCATGTGTCAGAGGTTTTCACCGTCATCACCGAAACGCGCGA
Features (pLannotate 1.2.2; 14 found; start..end, strand, type, name):
     96..200     +  promoter       AmpR promoter: bla
    201..1061    +  CDS            AmpR: β-lactamase; bla; confers resistance to ampicillin, carbenicillin, and related antibiotics
   1232..1820    +  rep_origin     ori: high-copy-number ColE1/pMB1/pBR322/pUC origin of replication
   2003..2095    +  CDS            lacI (fragment): lac repressor; lacI; The lac repressor binds to the lac operator to inhibit transcription in E. coli. This inhibition can be relieved by adding lactose or isopropyl-β-D-thiogalactopyranoside (IPTG).
   2108..2129    +  protein_bind   CAP binding site: CAP binding activates transcription in the presence of cAMP. E. coli catabolite activator protein
   2144..2174    +  promoter       lac promoter: promoter for the E. coli lac operon
   2182..2198    +  protein_bind   lac operator: The lac repressor binds to the lac operator to inhibit transcription in E. coli. This inhibition can be relieved by adding lactose or isopropyl-β-D-thiogalactopyranoside (IPTG). lac repressor encoded by lacI
   2235..2258    -  misc_feature   MCS (fragment): pUC18/19 multiple cloning site
   2487..2780    +  ncRNA          Metazoa SRP: Accession: RF00017 - Metazoan signal recognition particle RNA
   3045..3150    +  ncRNA          U6: Accession: RF00026 - U6 spliceosomal RNA
   3919..4636    +  CDS            Cycle 3 GFP (fragment): Cycle 3 GFP (Crameri et al., 1996) mammalian codon-optimized
   5457..5614    +  CDS            lacZα (fragment): LacZα fragment of β-galactosidase; lacZ fragment
   5620..5719    -  misc_feature   bom (fragment): basis of mobility region from pBR322
   5821..1       -  CDS            rop (fragment) (across the origin): Rop protein, which maintains plasmids at low copy number; rop
