[The description below was written by a language model from this plasmid's Addgene catalogue record and pLannotate feature annotations shown in this document.]
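Description:
DinoIII-gfp is a roughly 5.9 kb plasmid built on the Takara pMD19 T-Vector, a pUC-type cloning backbone, and designed as a dinoflagellate expression backbone carrying a green fluorescent protein reporter. It is propagated in E. coli through the high-copy ColE1/pUC origin and selected with ampicillin via the bla gene under its own promoter. The catalogue classes it as a bacterial expression vector, although its stated purpose is gfp expression in dinoflagellates. The usual pUC remnants are present around the cloning region: a lacI fragment, the CAP binding site, lac promoter and operator, a partial multiple cloning site and a lacZα fragment downstream of the insert. This arrangement shows that the dinoflagellate cassette interrupts the lacZα region. Short annotated fragments of bom and rop are residual backbone sequence.

The payload occupies about 3.2 kb between the MCS remnant and lacZα. The 720 bp synthetic gfp coding sequence, annotated as matching Cycle 3 GFP, was inserted by restriction cloning at sites that were destroyed in the process. The record describes the driving elements only as "dinoflagellate potential promoters" and does not name the source genes or define their boundaries. The automated annotation detects similarity to a signal recognition particle RNA and a U6 spliceosomal RNA in the region upstream of gfp, but the record does not explain the role of these sequences. About 800 bp of unannotated sequence follows gfp and may contain 3′ regulatory sequence, though this is not stated. No selectable marker for the dinoflagellate host is annotated. The associated work concerns nuclear gene transformation of Oxyrrhis marina, which suggests the plasmid is used as a fluorescent reporter for testing DNA delivery and expression in that organism.
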