Addgene plasmid #128141: DinoIII-gfp
Purpose: Dinoflagelate backbone for gfp expression
Depositing lab: Senjie Lin. Depositing organization: University of Connecticut. Publication: Nuclear Gene Transformation in the Dinoflagellate Oxyrrhis marina. Sprecher BN, Zhang H, Lin S. Microorganisms. 2020 Jan 16;8(1). pii: microorganisms8010126. doi: 10.3390/microorganisms8010126. PubMed 31963386.
Backbone
  Vector backbone: pMD19 T-Vector
  Backbone manufacturer: Takara
  Backbone size w/o insert (bp): 2679
  Total vector size (bp): 5857
  Vector type: Bacterial Expression
Growth in bacteria
  Bacterial resistance: Ampicillin, 100 μg/mL
  Growth temperature: 37°C
  Growth strain: DH5alpha
  Copy number: Unknown
Gene/Insert
  Gene/Insert name: Green fluorescence protein (alt name: gfp)
  Species: Synthetic
  Insert size (bp): 720
  Promoter: Dinoflagellate potential promoters
  Cloning method: Restriction Enzyme; 5′ cloning site XbaI (destroyed during cloning); 3′ cloning site BaglII (destroyed during cloning)
  Sequencing primers: 5′ M13R; 3′ M13F
Terms and licenses: Academic/Nonprofit Terms; Industry Terms: Not Available to Industry
How to cite: DinoIII-gfp was a gift from Senjie Lin (Addgene plasmid # 128141 ; http://n2t.net/addgene:128141 ; RRID:Addgene_128141)
